Addgene plasmid #140573: pCS2-CIB1-mCherry-Rab11
Purpose: For use in light-induced protein inactivation through the interaction with CRY2
Depositing lab: Heidi Hehnly. Depositing organization: Syracuse University. Publication: Cytokinetic bridge triggers de novo lumen formation in vivo. Rathbun LI, Colicino EG, Manikas J, O'Connell J, Krishnan N, Reilly NS, Coyne S, Erdemci-Tandogan G, Garrastegui A, Freshour J, Santra P, Manning ML, Amack JD, Hehnly H. Nat Commun. 2020 Mar 9;11(1):1269. doi: 10.1038/s41467-020-15002-8. PubMed 32152267.
Backbone
  Vector backbone: pCS2
  Backbone size w/o insert (bp): 4091
  Total vector size (bp): 5988
  Vector type: Mammalian Expression
Growth in bacteria
  Bacterial resistance: Ampicillin, 100 μg/mL
  Growth temperature: 37°C
  Growth strain: DH5alpha
  Copy number: Unknown
Gene/Insert 1
  Gene/Insert name: CIB1 (alt name: cryptochrome-interacting basic-helix-loop-helix 1)
  Species: A. thaliana (mustard weed)
  Insert size (bp): 1902
  Entrez Gene: CIB1 (a.k.a. AT4G34530, T4L20.110, T4L20_110, cryptochrome-interacting basic-helix-loop-helix 1)
  Promoter: CMV IE94
  Tag / fusion protein: mCherry (C terminal on insert)
  Cloning method: Gibson Cloning
  Sequencing primers: 5′ SP6
Gene/Insert 2
  Gene/Insert name: RAB11A, member RAS oncogene family
  Species: H. sapiens (human)
  Insert size (bp): 648
  Entrez Gene: RAB11A (a.k.a. YL8)
  Cloning method: Gibson Cloning
  Sequencing primers: 5′ ggcatggacgagctgtacaa; 3′ T3
Resource information
  A portion of this plasmid was derived from a plasmid made by: Addgene plasmid 58366
Terms and licenses: Academic/Nonprofit Terms; Industry Terms: Not Available to Industry
How to cite: pCS2-CIB1-mCherry-Rab11 was a gift from Heidi Hehnly (Addgene plasmid # 140573 ; http://n2t.net/addgene:140573 ; RRID:Addgene_140573)
