[The description below was written by a language model from this plasmid's Addgene catalogue record and pLannotate feature annotations shown in this document.]
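Description:
pCS2-CIB1-mCherry-Rab11 is a 5,988 bp expression plasmid built on the pCS2 backbone and catalogued as a mammalian expression vector. It is propagated in E. coli through a high-copy ColE1/pUC-type origin and selected with ampicillin via the β-lactamase gene. An f1 phage origin and remnants of the lac region (lac promoter/operator, CAP site, and lacI and lacZα fragments) are carried over from the backbone.

The payload is a single fusion open reading frame driven by the simian cytomegalovirus IE94 enhancer/promoter and terminated by an SV40 polyadenylation signal. It comprises Arabidopsis thaliana CIB1, then mCherry, then human RAB11A. The catalogue entry lists the first insert simply as CIB1, but the annotation identifies this segment as CIBN, the N-terminal portion of CIB1 that binds cryptochrome 2 (CRY2) once CRY2 has absorbed blue light. The listed 1,902 bp insert size evidently covers more than this roughly 500 bp segment. An SP6 promoter lies between the CMV IE94 promoter and the coding sequence. This arrangement is typical of pCS2 vectors and allows in vitro transcription of sense mRNA, while the T7 (fragment) and T3 promoters sit downstream in the opposite orientation.

The stated purpose is light-induced protein inactivation through interaction with CRY2. When a CRY2 partner is co-expressed, blue light recruits the CIBN-tagged Rab11 to it. This acutely perturbs the GTPase, a regulator of endocytic recycling and membrane delivery, and mCherry reports the fusion's localisation. The associated publication concerns the cytokinetic bridge and de novo lumen formation in vivo. Part of the plasmid was derived from an earlier deposited construct.
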