Features (pLannotate 1.2.2; 17 found; start..end, strand, type, name):
      1..978     +  promoter       CMV IE94 promoter: enhancer/promoter region of simian cytomegalovirus major immediate early transcription unit IE94
   1013..1031    +  promoter       SP6 promoter: promoter for bacteriophage SP6 RNA polymerase
   1079..1588    +  CDS            CIBN: N-terminal portion of the CIB1 transcription factor from Arabidopsis thaliana binds to CRY2 (cryptochrome 2) that has absorbed blue light (Kennedy et al., 2010)
   1607..2314    +  CDS            mCherry: mCherry is a basic (constitutively fluorescent) red fluorescent protein published in 2004, derived from Discosoma sp.. It is reported to be a very rapidly-maturing monomer with low acid sensitivity.
   2333..2977    +  CDS            RAB11A: RB11A_HUMAN - Also known as RAB11. Experimental evidence at protein level: Swiss-Prot protein existence level 1. The small GTPases Rab are key regulators of intracellular membrane trafficking, from the formation of transport vesicles to their fusion with membranes. Rabs cycle between an inactive GDP-bound form and an active GTP-bound form that is able to recruit to membranes different set of downstream effectors directly responsible for vesicle formation, movement, tethering and fusion. The small Rab GTPase RAB11A regulates endocytic recycling. Acts as a major regulator of membrane delivery du
   2996..3013    -  promoter       T7 promoter (fragment): promoter for bacteriophage T7 RNA polymerase
   3018..3152    -  polyA_signal   SV40 poly(A) signal: SV40 polyadenylation signal
   3265..3283    -  promoter       T3 promoter: promoter for bacteriophage T3 RNA polymerase
   3328..3344    -  protein_bind   lac operator: The lac repressor binds to the lac operator to inhibit transcription in E. coli. This inhibition can be relieved by adding lactose or isopropyl-β-D-thiogalactopyranoside (IPTG). lac repressor encoded by lacI
   3352..3382    -  promoter       lac promoter: promoter for the E. coli lac operon
   3397..3418    -  protein_bind   CAP binding site: CAP binding activates transcription in the presence of cAMP. E. coli catabolite activator protein
   3431..3523    -  CDS            lacI (fragment): lac repressor; lacI; The lac repressor binds to the lac operator to inhibit transcription in E. coli. This inhibition can be relieved by adding lactose or isopropyl-β-D-thiogalactopyranoside (IPTG).
   3706..4294    -  rep_origin     ori: high-copy-number ColE1/pMB1/pBR322/pUC origin of replication
   4465..5325    -  CDS            AmpR: β-lactamase; bla; confers resistance to ampicillin, carbenicillin, and related antibiotics
   5326..5430    -  promoter       AmpR promoter: bla
   5483..5911    -  rep_origin     f1 ori (sequence partly withheld): f1 bacteriophage origin of replication; arrow indicates direction of (+) strand synthesis
   5916..5982    -  CDS            lacZα (fragment): LacZα fragment of β-galactosidase; lacZ fragment
>Addgene plasmid #140573 | pCS2-CIB1-mCherry-Rab11 | addgene full sequence | sequence record 313788 | Addgene NGS Result
GCCAATTCAATATGGCGTATATGGACTCATGCCAATTCAATATGGTGGATCTGGACCTGTGCCAATTCAA
TATGGCGTATATGGACTCGTGCCAATTCAATATGGTGGATCTGGACCCCAGCCAATTCAATATGGCGGAC
TTGGCACCATGCCAATTCAATATGGCGGACCTGGCACTGTGCCAACTGGGGAGGGGTCTACTTGGCACGG
TGCCAAGTTTGAGGAGGGGTCTTGGCCCTGTGCCAAGTCCGCCATATTGAATTGGCATGGTGCCAATAAT
GGCGGCCATATTGGCTATATGCCAGGATCAATATATAGGCAATATCCAATATGGCCCTATGCCAATATGG
CTATTGGCCAGGTTCAATACTATGTATTGGCCCTATGCCATATAGTATTCCATATATGGGTTTTCCTATT
GACGTAGATAGCCCCTCCCAATGGGCGGTCCCATATACCATATATGGGGCTTCCTAATACCGCCCATAGC
CACTCCCCCATTGACGTCAATGGTCTCTATATATGGTCTTTCCTATTGACGTCATATGGGCGGTCCTATT
GACGTATATGGCGCCTCCCCCATTGACGTCAATTACGGTAAATGGCCCGCCTGGCTCAATGCCCATTGAC
GTCAATAGGACCACCCACCATTGACGTCAATGGGATGGCTCATTGCCCATTCATATCCGTTCTCACGCCC
CCTATTGACGTCAATGACGGTAAATGGCCCACTTGGCAGTACATCAATATCTATTAATAGTAACTTGGCA
AGTACATTACTATTGGAAGTACGCCAGGGTACATTGGCAGTACTCCCATTGACGTCAATGGCGGTAAATG
GCCCGCGATGGCTGCCAAGTACATCCCCATTGACGTCAATGGGGAGGGGCAATGACGCAAATGGGCGTTC
CATTGACGTAAATGGGCGGTAGGCGTGCCTAATGGGAGGTCTATATAAGCAATGCTCGTTTAGGGAACCG
CCATTCTGCCTGGGGACGTCGGAGCAAGCTTGATTTAGGTGACACTATAGAATACAAGCTACTTGTTCTT
TTTGCAGGTCAGATCCGCTAGCGCCACCATGAATGGAGCTATAGGAGGTGACCTTTTGCTCAATTTTCCT
GACATGTCGGTCCTAGAGCGCCAAAGGGCTCACCTCAAGTACCTCAATCCCACCTTTGATTCTCCTCTCG
CCGGCTTCTTTGCCGATTCTTCAATGATTACCGGCGGCGAGATGGACAGCTATCTTTCGACTGCCGGTTT
GAATCTTCCGATGATGTACGGTGAGACGACGGTGGAAGGTGATTCAAGACTCTCAATTTCGCCGGAAACG
ACGCTTGGGACTGGAAATTTCAAGGCAGCGAAGTTTGATACAGAGACTAAGGATTGTAATGAGGCGGCGA
AGAAGATGACGATGAACAGAGATGACCTAGTAGAAGAAGGAGAAGAAGAGAAGTCGAAAATAACAGAGCA
AAACAATGGGAGCACAAAAAGCATCAAGAAGATGAAACACAAAGCCAAGAAAGAAGAGAACAATTTCTCT
AATGATTCATCTAAAGTGACGAAGGAATTGGAGAAAACGGATTATATTCATGTACCGGTCGCCACCATGG
TGAGCAAGGGCGAGGAGGATAACATGGCCATCATCAAGGAGTTCATGCGCTTCAAGGTGCACATGGAGGG
CTCCGTGAACGGCCACGAGTTCGAGATCGAGGGCGAGGGCGAGGGCCGCCCCTACGAGGGCACCCAGACC
GCCAAGCTGAAGGTGACCAAGGGTGGCCCCCTGCCCTTCGCCTGGGACATCCTGTCCCCTCAGTTCATGT
ACGGCTCCAAGGCCTACGTGAAGCACCCCGCCGACATCCCCGACTACTTGAAGCTGTCCTTCCCCGAGGG
CTTCAAGTGGGAGCGCGTGATGAACTTCGAGGACGGCGGCGTGGTGACCGTGACCCAGGACTCCTCCCTG
CAGGACGGCGAGTTCATCTACAAGGTGAAGCTGCGCGGCACCAACTTCCCCTCCGACGGCCCCGTAATGC
AGAAGAAGACCATGGGCTGGGAGGCCTCCTCCGAGCGGATGTACCCCGAGGACGGCGCCCTGAAGGGCGA
GATCAAGCAGAGGCTGAAGCTGAAGGACGGCGGCCACTACGACGCTGAGGTCAAGACCACCTACAAGGCC
AAGAAGCCCGTGCAGCTGCCCGGCGCCTACAACGTCAACATCAAGTTGGACATCACCTCCCACAACGAGG
ACTACACCATCGTGGAACAGTACGAACGCGCCGAGGGCCGCCACTCCACCGGCGGCATGGACGAGCTGTA
CAAGTCTGCAGTCGCTCATAAGGGCACCCGCGACGACGAGTACGACTACCTCTTTAAAGTTGTCCTTATT
GGAGATTCTGGTGTTGGAAAGAGTAATCTCCTGTCTCGATTTACTCGAAATGAGTTTAATCTGGAAAGCA
AGAGCACCATTGGAGTAGAGTTTGCAACAAGAAGCATCCAGGTTGATGGAAAAACAATAAAGGCACAGAT
ATGGGACACAGCAGGGCAAGAGCGATATCGAGCTATAACATCAGCATATTATCGTGGAGCTGTAGGTGCC
TTATTGGTTTATGACATTGCTAAACATCTCACATATGAAAATGTAGAGCGATGGCTGAAAGAACTGAGAG
ATCATGCTGATAGTAACATTGTTATCATGCTTGTGGGCAATAAGAGTGATCTACGTCATCTCAGGGCAGT
TCCTACAGATGAAGCAAGAGCTTTTGCAGAAAAGAATGGTTTGTCATTCATTGAAACTTCGGCCCTAGAC
TCTACAAATGTAGAAGCTGCTTTTCAGACAATTTTAACAGAGATTTACCGCATTGTTTCTCAGAAGCAAA
TGTCAGACAGACGCGAAAATGACATGTCTCCAAGCAACAATGTGGTTCCTATTCATGTTCCACCAACCAC
TGAAAACAAGCCAAAGGTGCAGTGCTGTCAGAACATCTAGGCCTGCAGTCTAGAACTATAGTGAGTCGTA
TTACGTAGATCCAGACATGATAAGATACATTGATGAGTTTGGACAAACCACAACTAGAATGCAGTGAAAA
AAATGCTTTATTTGTGAAATTTGTGATGCTATTGCTTTATTTGTAACCATTATAAGCTGCAATAAACAAG
TTAACAACAACAATTGCATTCATTTTATGTTTCAGGTTCAGGGGGAGGTGTGGGAGGTTTTTTAATTCGC
GGCCGCGGCGCCAATGCATTGGGCCCGGTACCCAGCTTTTGTTCCCTTTAGTGAGGGTTAATTGCGCGCT
TGGCGTAATCATGGTCATAGCTGTTTCCTGTGTGAAATTGTTATCCGCTCACAATTCCACACAACATACG
AGCCGGGAGCATAAAGTGTAAAGCCTGGGGTGCCTAATGAGTGAGCTAACTCACATTAATTGCGTTGCGC
TCACTGCCCGCTTTCCAGTCGGGAAACCTGTCGTGCCAGCTGCATTAATGAATCGGCCAACGCGCGGGGA
GAGGCGGTTTGCGTATTGGGCGCTCTTCCGCTTCCTCGCTCACTGACTCGCTGCGCTCGGTCGTTCGGCT
GCGGCGAGCGGTATCAGCTCACTCAAAGGCGGTAATACGGTTATCCACAGAATCAGGGGATAACGCAGGA
AAGAACATGTGAGCAAAAGGCCAGCAAAAGGCCAGGAACCGTAAAAAGGCCGCGTTGCTGGCGTTTTTCC
ATAGGCTCCGCCCCCCTGACGAGCATCACAAAAATCGACGCTCAAGTCAGAGGTGGCGAAACCCGACAGG
ACTATAAAGATACCAGGCGTTTCCCCCTGGAAGCTCCCTCGTGCGCTCTCCTGTTCCGACCCTGCCGCTT
ACCGGATACCTGTCCGCCTTTCTCCCTTCGGGAAGCGTGGCGCTTTCTCATAGCTCACGCTGTAGGTATC
TCAGTTCGGTGTAGGTCGTTCGCTCCAAGCTGGGCTGTGTGCACGAACCCCCCGTTCAGCCCGACCGCTG
CGCCTTATCCGGTAACTATCGTCTTGAGTCCAACCCGGTAAGACACGACTTATCGCCACTGGCAGCAGCC
ACTGGTAACAGGATTAGCAGAGCGAGGTATGTAGGCGGTGCTACAGAGTTCTTGAAGTGGTGGCCTAACT
ACGGCTACACTAGAAGAACAGTATTTGGTATCTGCGCTCTGCTGAAGCCAGTTACCTTCGGAAAAAGAGT
TGGTAGCTCTTGATCCGGCAAACAAACCACCGCTGGTAGCGGTGGTTTTTTTGTTTGCAAGCAGCAGATT
ACGCGCAGAAAAAAAGGATCTCAAGAAGATCCTTTGATCTTTTCTACGGGGTCTGACGCTCAGTGGAACG
AAAACTCACGTTAAGGGATTTTGGTCATGAGATTATCAAAAAGGATCTTCACCTAGATCCTTTTAAATTA
AAAATGAAGTTTTAAATCAATCTAAAGTATATATGAGTAAACTTGGTCTGACAGTTACCAATGCTTAATC
AGTGAGGCACCTATCTCAGCGATCTGTCTATTTCGTTCATCCATAGTTGCCTGACTCCCCGTCGTGTAGA
TAACTACGATACGGGAGGGCTTACCATCTGGCCCCAGTGCTGCAATGATACCGCGAGACCCACGCTCACC
GGCTCCAGATTTATCAGCAATAAACCAGCCAGCCGGAAGGGCCGAGCGCAGAAGTGGTCCTGCAACTTTA
TCCGCCTCCATCCAGTCTATTAATTGTTGCCGGGAAGCTAGAGTAAGTAGTTCGCCAGTTAATAGTTTGC
GCAACGTTGTTGCCATTGCTACAGGCATCGTGGTGTCACGCTCGTCGTTTGGTATGGCTTCATTCAGCTC
CGGTTCCCAACGATCAAGGCGAGTTACATGATCCCCCATGTTGTGCAAAAAAGCGGTTAGCTCCTTCGGT
CCTCCGATCGTTGTCAGAAGTAAGTTGGCCGCAGTGTTATCACTCATGGTTATGGCAGCACTGCATAATT
CTCTTACTGTCATGCCATCCGTAAGATGCTTTTCTGTGACTGGTGAGTACTCAACCAAGTCATTCTGAGA
ATAGTGTATGCGGCGACCGAGTTGCTCTTGCCCGGCGTCAATACGGGATAATACCGCGCCACATAGCAGA
ACTTTAAAAGTGCTCATCATTGGAAAACGTTCTTCGGGGCGAAAACTCTCAAGGATCTTACCGCTGTTGA
GATCCAGTTCGATGTAACCCACTCGTGCACCCAACTGATCTTCAGCATCTTTTACTTTCACCAGCGTTTC
TGGGTGAGCAAAAACAGGAAGGCAAAATGCCGCAAAAAAGGGAATAAGGGCGACACGGAAATGTTGAATA
CTCATACTCTTCCTTTTTCAATATTATTGAAGCATTTATCAGGGTTATTGTCTCATGAGCGGATACATAT
TTGAATGTATTTAGAAAAATAAACAAATAGGGGTTCCGCGCACATTTCCCCGAAAAGTGCCACCTAAATT
GTAAGCGTTAATATTTTGTTAAAATTCGCGTTAAATTTTTGTTAAATCAGCTCATTTTTTAACCAATAGG
CCGAAATCGGCAAAATCCCTTATAAATCAAAAGAATAGACCGAGATAGGGT
[37 nt withheld, positions 5582-5618]
AAAGAACGTGGACTCCAACGTCAAAGG
[49 nt withheld, positions 5646-5694]
T
[91 nt withheld, positions 5696-5786]
G
[124 nt withheld, positions 5788-5911]
CCCATTCGCCATTCAGGCTGCGCAACTGTTGGGAAGGGCGATCGGTGCGGGCCTCTTCGCTATTACGCCA
GTCGACC
